Addgene plasmid #52531: pMH5
Purpose: expresses FLP recombinase in Drosophila
Depositing lab: Klaus Foerstemann. Depositing organization: Ludwig-Maximilians-Universitaet Muenchen (LMU). Publication: Efficient chromosomal gene modification with CRISPR/cas9 and PCR-based homologous recombination donors in cultured Drosophila cells. Bottcher R, Hollmann M, Merk K, Nitschko V, Obermaier C, Philippou-Massier J, Wieland I, Gaul U, Forstemann K. Nucleic Acids Res. 2014 Apr 19. 10.1093/nar/gku289 PubMed 24748663.
Backbone
  Vector backbone: pCASPER2
  Backbone size w/o insert (bp): 10063
  Total vector size (bp): 11335
  Vector type: Insect Expression
Growth in bacteria
  Bacterial resistance: Ampicillin, 100 μg/mL
  Growth temperature: 37°C
  Growth strain: XL1 Blue
  Copy number: High Copy
Gene/Insert
  Gene/Insert name: FLP recombinase
  Species: S. cerevisiae (budding yeast)
  Insert size (bp): 1272
  Entrez Gene: flp
  Promoter: ubiquitin
  Cloning method: Restriction Enzyme; 5′ cloning site BamHI (not destroyed); 3′ cloning site NotI (not destroyed)
  Sequencing primers: 5′ catttgatttcgtactaattttccac
Terms and licenses: Academic/Nonprofit Terms; Industry Terms: Not Available to Industry
How to cite: pMH5 was a gift from Klaus Foerstemann (Addgene plasmid # 52531 ; http://n2t.net/addgene:52531 ; RRID:Addgene_52531)
