[The description below was written by a language model from this plasmid's Addgene catalogue record and pLannotate feature annotations shown in this document.]
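Description:
pMH5 is an insect expression plasmid of about 11.3 kb built on the pCASPER2 P-element transformation backbone and designed to express FLP recombinase in Drosophila. It is propagated in E. coli through a high-copy ColE1/pUC-type origin and selected with ampicillin via the β-lactamase gene and its native promoter. Small remnants of the pBR322 rop and bom regions are also annotated in the bacterial portion.

The payload is the 1,272 bp FLP coding sequence from Saccharomyces cerevisiae, cloned between BamHI and NotI sites that both remain intact. The catalogue lists a ubiquitin promoter as driving expression. This promoter is not annotated in the feature table, but roughly 2 kb of unannotated sequence lies upstream of the FLP open reading frame, where it would be expected. Downstream of FLP are a short SV40 large T antigen fragment and the SV40 polyadenylation signal, which together provide 3′ processing of the transcript.

From the pCASPER backbone the plasmid keeps the P element 5′ and 3′ ends and the mini-white eye-colour marker, elements that normally allow transposase-mediated germline insertion and visual scoring of transgenic flies. Additional mini-white fragments and a minimal φC31 attB site are also detected. The attB annotation sits within the bom fragments, and the record does not indicate any intended use for it.

FLP catalyses recombination between FRT sites, so the plasmid serves to excise or rearrange FRT-flanked sequences. The associated publication concerns CRISPR/Cas9 and PCR-based homologous recombination donors in cultured Drosophila cells, which suggests a role in FRT-mediated recombination in such modified cell lines, although the record does not spell out this application.
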