Features (pLannotate 1.2.2; 15 found; start..end, strand, type, name):
   2060..3331    +  CDS            FLP: site-specific recombinase FLP is a site-specific recombinase from Saccharomyces cerevisiae. Recombination occurs at FRT sequences.
   3347..3430    +  CDS            large T antigen (fragment): large T antigen from SV40 (simian virus 40)
   3453..3534    +  polyA_signal   SV40 poly(A) signal: SV40 polyadenylation signal
   4055..6937    +  CDS            mini-white: Drosophila white gene eye color pigment; white; This is a modified version of the white gene lacking part of the first intron.
   7715..8300    -  misc_feature   P element 5' end: No description available
   8301..8529    -  CDS            mini-white (fragment): Drosophila white gene eye color pigment; white; This is a modified version of the white gene lacking part of the first intron.
   8535..9123    -  rep_origin     ori: high-copy-number ColE1/pMB1/pBR322/pUC origin of replication
   9294..10154   -  CDS            AmpR: β-lactamase; bla; confers resistance to ampicillin, carbenicillin, and related antibiotics
  10155..10259   -  promoter       AmpR promoter: bla
  10354..10389   +  CDS            rop (fragment): Rop protein, which maintains plasmids at low copy number; rop
  10491..10547   +  misc_feature   bom (fragment): basis of mobility region from pBR322
  10545..10578   +  protein_bind   attB: minimal attB site for the φC31 integrase (Groth et al., 2000) phage φC31 integrase
  10580..10602   +  misc_feature   bom (fragment): basis of mobility region from pBR322
  10601..11103   -  gene           mini-white (fragment): white; This modified version of the white gene lacks part of the first intron.
  11103..11335   -  misc_feature   P element 3' end: P element 3' end
>Addgene plasmid #52531 | pMH5 | depositor full sequence | sequence record 81491 | pMH5 sequence 11335 bps
AAGCTTGGGCTGCAGGTCGACTCTAGCTAGAGGATGTCGCCGGAACGCAGCGACAGGGATTCCAATGTGT
CCGTATCCTTCAGGCTTTTGCCCTTCAGTTCCAGGCGCAGCGACTGGCGATTCGCGTGTGGGGTCTGCTT
CAGGGTCTTGTGGATTAGGGCGCGCAGATCGCCGATGGGCGTGGCGCCGGAGGGCACCTTCACCTTGCCG
TACGGCTTGCTGTTCTTCGCGTTCAAAATCTCCAGCTCCATTTTGCTTTCGGTGCGCTTGCAATCAGTAC
TGTCCAAAATCGAAAATCGCCGAACCGTAGTGTGACCGTGCGGGGCTCTGCGAAAATAAACTTTTTTAGG
TATATGGCCACACACGGGGAAAGCACAGTGGATTATATGTATTAATATATTATGCAGGTTTTCATTACTT
ATCCAGATGTAAGCCCACTTAAAGCGATTTAACAATTATTTGCCGAAAGAGTATAAACAAATTTCACATA
AAAATGGATTAAGAAAAGCTTGTGTAAGATTATGCGCAGCGTTGCCAGATAGCTCCATTTAAAACACTTC
AAAAACAATAAGTTTAGAAAATATATACATAAATAGCAGTCGTTGCCGCAACGCTCAACACATCACACTT
TTAAAACACCCTTTACCTACACAGAATTACTTTTTAAATTTCCAGTCAAGCTGCGAGTTTCAAAATTATA
GCCGGTAGAGAAGACAGTGCTATTTCAAAAGCAAACTAACAAGGGTCTTAAATTTCAAAACACCAATCCT
AACAAGCCTTGGACTTTTGTAAGTTTAGATCAAAGGTGGCATTGCATTCAATGTCATGGTAAGAAGTAGG
TCGTCTAGGTAGAAATCCTCATTCAGCCGGTCAAGTCAGTACGAGAAAGGTCTCAATTTGAAATTGTCTT
AAAAATATTTTATTGTTTTGTACTGTGGTGAGTTTAAACGAAAAACACAAAAAAAAAGTGATACACAGAA
ATCATAAAAAATTTTAATACAAGGTATTCGTACGTATCAAAAACATTTCGGCACAATTTTTTTTCTCTGT
ACTAAAGTGTTACGAACACTACGGTATTTTTTAGTGATTTTCAACGGACACCGAAGGTATATAAACAGCG
TTCGCGAACGGTCGCCTTCAAAACCAATTGACATTTGCAGCAGCAAGTACAAGTAGAAAGTAAAGCGCAA
TCAGCGAAAAATTTATACTTAATTGTTGGTGATTAAAGTACAATTAAAAGAACATTCTCGAAAGTCACAA
GAAACGTAAGTTTTTAACTCGCTGTTACCAATTAGTAATAAGAGCAACAAGACGTTGAGTAATTTCAAGA
AAAACTGCATTTCAAGGTCTTTGTTCGGCCATTTTTTTTTTATTCAACGCTCTACGTAATTACAAAATAA
GAAATTGGCAGCCACGCATCTTGTTTTCCCAATGAATTGGCATCAAAACGCAAACAAATCTATAAATAAA
ACTTGCGTGTTGATTTTCGCCAAGATTTATTGGCAAATTGTGAAATTCGCAGTGACGCATTTGAAAATTC
GAGAAATCACGAACGCACTCGAGCATTTGTGTGCATGTTATTAGTTAGTTGTTTAGTTAATTGAAGTATT
TACCAACGAAATCCACTTATTTTTAGCTGAAATAGAGTAGGTTGCTTAAACAAAGCCACGTCTGAAAATT
TCTTATTGCTTGTAGTTGTGACGTCACCATATACACACAAAATAATGTGTATGCATGCATTTCAGCTGTG
TATATATACATGCACACACTCGCAACACGAAAACGATGACGAAGCAACGGAACAAAGGTTTCTCAACTAC
CCTTTGTTCCCTGTTTCTTCGCTTTCCTTTGTTCCAATATTCGTAGAGGGTTAATAGGGGTTTCTCAACA
AAGTTGGCGTCGATAAATAAGTTTCCCATTTTTATTCCCCAGCCAGAAGTTAGTTTCAATAGTTTTGTAA
TTTCAACGAAACTCATTTGATTTCGTACTAATTTTCCACATCTCTATTTTCTGCCCGCAGAATAATCCAA
ACTGCAGGTCGACTCTAGCTAGAGGATCCATGCCACAATTTGGTATATTATGTAAAACACCACCTAAGGT
GCTTGTTCGTCAGTTTGTGGAAAGGTTTGAAAGACCTTCAGGTGAGAAAATAGCATTATGTGCTGCTGAA
CTAACCTATTTATGTTGGATGATTACACATAACGGAACAGCAATCAAGAGAGCCACATTCATGAGCTATA
ATACTATCATAAGCAATTCGCTGAGTTTCGATATTGTCAATAAATCACTCCAGTTTAAATACAAGACGCA
AAAAGCAACAATTCTGGAAGCCTCATTAAAGAAATTGATTCCTGCTTGGGAATTTACAATTATTCCTTAC
TATGGACAAAAACATCAATCTGATATCACTGATATTGTAAGTAGTTTGCAATTACAGTTCGAATCATCGG
AAGAAGCAGATAAGGGAAATAGCCACAGTAAAAAAATGCTTAAAGCACTTCTAAGTGAGGGTGAAAGCAT
CTGGGAGATCACTGAGAAAATACTAAATTCGTTTGAGTATACTTCGAGATTTACAAAAACAAAAACTTTA
TACCAATTCCTCTTCCTAGCTACTTTCATCAATTGTGGAAGATTCAGCGATATTAAGAACGTTGATCCGA
AATCATTTAAATTAGTCCAAAATAAGTATCTGGGAGTAATAATCCAGTGTTTAGTGACAGAGACAAAGAC
AAGCGTTAGTAGGCACATATACTTCTTTAGCGCAAGGGGTAGGATCGATCCACTTGTATATTTGGATGAA
TTTTTGAGGAATTCTGAACCAGTCCTAAAACGAGTAAATAGGACCGGCAATTCTTCAAGCAATAAACAGG
AATACCAATTATTAAAAGATAACTTAGTCAGATCGTACAATAAAGCTTTGAAGAAAAATGCGCCTTATTC
AATCTTTGCTATAAAAAATGGCCCAAAATCTCACATTGGAAGACATTTGATGACCTCATTTCTTTCAATG
AAGGGCCTAACGGAGTTGACTAATGTTGTGGGAAATTGGAGCGATAAGCGTGCTTCTGCCGTGGCCAGGA
CAACGTATACTCATCAGATAACAGCAATACCTGATCACTACTTCGCACTAGTTTCTCGGTACTATGCATA
TGATCCAATATCAAAGGAAATGATAGCATTGAAGGATGAGACTAATCCAATTGAGGAGTGGCAGCATATA
GAACAGCTAAAGGGTAGTGCTGAAGGAAGCATACGATACCCCGCATGGAATGGGATAATATCACAGGAGG
TACTAGACTACCTTTCATCCTACATAAATAGACGCATATAAGCGGCCGCGACTCTAGATCATAATCAGCC
ATACCACATTTGTAGAGGTTTTACTTGCTTTAAAAAACCTCCCACACCTCCCCCTGAACCTGAAACATAA
AATGAATGCAATTGTTGTTGTTAACTTGTTTATTGCAGCTTATAATGGTTACAAATAAAGCAATAGCATC
ACAAATTTCACAAATAAAGCATTTTTTTCACTGCATTCTAGTTGTGGTTTGTCCAAACTCATCAATGTAT
GAATTCTAGTATGTATGTAAGTTAATAAAACCCATTTTTGCGGAAAGTAGATAAAAAAAACATTTTTTTT
TTTTACTGCACTGGATATCATTGAACTTATCTGATCAGTTTTAAATTTACTTCGATCCAAGGGTATTTGA
TGTACCAGGTTCTTTCGATTACCTCTCACTCAAAATGACATTCCACTCAAAGTCAGCGCTGTTTGCCTCC
TTCTCTGTCCACAGAAATATCGCCGTCTCTTTCGCCGCTGCGTCCGCTATCTCTTTCGCCACCGTTTGTA
GCGTTACGTAGCGTCAATGTCCGCCTTCAGTTGCATTTTGTCAGCGGTTTCGTGACGAAGCTCCAAGCGG
TTTACGCCATCAATTAAACACAAAGTGCTGTGCCAAAACTCCTCTCGCTTCTTATTTTTGTTTGTTTTTT
GAGTGATTGGGGTGGTGATTGGTTTTGGGTGGGTAAGCAGGGGAAAGTGTGAAAAATCCCGGCAATGGGC
CAAGAGGATCAGGAGCTATTAATTCGCGGAGGCAGCAAACACCCATCTGCCGAGCATCTGAACAATGTGA
GTAGTACATGTGCATACATCTTAAGTTCACTTGATCTATAGGAACTGCGATTGCAACATCAAATTGTCTG
CGGCGTGAGAACTGCGACCCACAAAAATCCCAAACCGCAATCGCACAAACAAATAGTGACACGAAACAGA
TTATTCTGGTAGCTGTGCTCGCTATATAAGACAATTTTTAAGATCATATCATGATCAAGACATCTAAAGG
CATTCATTTTCGACTACATTCTTTTTTACAAAAAATATAACAACCAGATATTTTAAGCTGATCCTAGATG
CACAAAAAATAAATAAAAGTATAAACCTACTTCGTAGGATACTTCGTTTTGTTCGGGGTTAGATGAGCAT
AACGCTTGTAGTTGATATTTGAGATCCCCTATCATTGCAGGGTGACAGCGGAGCGGCTTCGCAGAGCTGC
ATTAACCAGGGCTTCGGGCAGGCCAAAAACTACGGCACGCTCCTGCCACCCAGTCCGCCGGAGGACTCCG
GTTCAGGGAGCGGCCAACTAGCCGAGAACCTCACCTATGCCTGGCACAATATGGACATCTTTGGGGCGGT
CAATCAGCCGGGCTCCGGATGGCGGCAGCTGGTCAACCGGACACGCGGACTATTCTGCAACGAGCGACAC
ATACCGGCGCCCAGGAAACATTTGCTCAAGAACGGTGAGTTTCTATTCGCAGTCGGCTGATCTGTGTGAA
ATCTTAATAAAGGGTCCAATTACCAATTTGAAACTCAGTTTGCGGCGTGGCCTATCCGGGCGAACTTTTG
GCCGTGATGGGCAGTTCCGGTGCCGGAAAGACGACCCTGCTGAATGCCCTTGCCTTTCGATCGCCGCAGG
GCATCCAAGTATCGCCATCCGGGATGCGACTGCTCAATGGCCAACCTGTGGACGCCAAGGAGATGCAGGC
CAGGTGCGCCTATGTCCAGCAGGATGACCTCTTTATCGGCTCCCTAACGGCCAGGGAACACCTGATTTTC
CAGGCCATGGTGCGGATGCCACGACATCTGACCTATCGGCAGCGAGTGGCCCGCGTGGATCAGGTGATCC
AGGAGCTTTCGCTCAGCAAATGTCAGCACACGATCATCGGTGTGCCCGGCAGGGTGAAAGGTCTGTCCGG
CGGAGAAAGGAAGCGTCTGGCATTCGCCTCCGAGGCACTAACCGATCCGCCGCTTCTGATCTGCGATGAG
CCCACCTCCGGACTGGACTCATTTACCGCCCACAGCGTCGTCCAGGTGCTGAAGAAGCTGTCGCAGAAGG
GCAAGACCGTCATCCTGACCATTCATCAGCCGTCTTCCGAGCTGTTTGAGCTCTTTGACAAGATCCTTCT
GATGGCCGAGGGCAGGGTAGCTTTCTTGGGCACTCCCAGCGAAGCCGTCGACTTCTTTTCCTAGTGAGTT
CGATGTGTTTATTAAGGGTATCTAGCATTACATTACATCTCAACTCCTATCCAGCGTGGGTGCCCAGTGT
CCTACCAACTACAATCCGGCGGACTTTTACGTACAGGTGTTGGCCGTTGTGCCCGGACGGGAGATCGAGT
CCCGTGATCGGATCGCCAAGATATGCGACAATTTTGCTATTAGCAAAGTAGCCCGGGATATGGAGCAGTT
GTTGGCCACCAAAAATTTGGAGAAGCCACTGGAGCAGCCGGAGAATGGGTACACCTACAAGGCCACCTGG
TTCATGCAGTTCCGGGCGGTCCTGTGGCGATCCTGGCTGTCGGTGCTCAAGGAACCACTCCTCGTAAAAG
TGCGACTTATTCAGACAACGGTGAGTGGTTCCAGTGGAAACAAATGATATAACGCTTACAATTCTTGGAA
ACAAATTCGCTAGATTTTAGTTAGAATTGCCTGATTCCACACCCTTCTTAGTTTTTTTCAATGAGATGTA
TAGTTTATAGTTTTGCAGAAAATAAATAAATTTCATTTAACTCGCGAACATGTTGAAGATATGAATATTA
ATGAGATGCGAGTAACATTTTAATTTGCAGATGGTTGCCATCTTGATTGGCCTCATCTTTTTGGGCCAAC
AACTCACGCAAGTGGGCGTGATGAATATCAACGGAGCCATCTTCCTCTTCCTGACCAACATGACCTTTCA
AAACGTCTTTGCCACGATAAATGTAAGTCTTGTTTAGAATACATTTGCATATTAATAATTTACTAACTTT
CTAATGAATCGATTCGATTTAGGTGTTCACCTCAGAGCTGCCAGTTTTTATGAGGGAGGCCCGAAGTCGA
CTTTATCGCTGTGACACATACTTTCTGGGCAAAACGATTGCCGAATTACCGCTTTTTCTCACAGTGCCAC
TGGTCTTCACGGCGATTGCCTATCCGATGATCGGACTGCGGGCCGGAGTGCTGCACTTCTTCAACTGCCT
GGCGCTGGTCACTCTGGTGGCCAATGTGTCAACGTCCTTCGGATATCTAATATCCTGCGCCAGCTCCTCG
ACCTCGATGGCGCTGTCTGTGGGTCCGCCGGTTATCATACCATTCCTGCTCTTTGGCGGCTTCTTCTTGA
ACTCGGGCTCGGTGCCAGTATACCTCAAATGGTTGTCGTACCTCTCATGGTTCCGTTACGCCAACGAGGG
TCTGCTGATTAACCAATGGGCGGACGTGGAGCCGGGCGAAATTAGCTGCACATCGTCGAACACCACGTGC
CCCAGTTCGGGCAAGGTCATCCTGGAGACGCTTAACTTCTCCGCCGCCGATCTGCCGCTGGACTACGTGG
GTCTGGCCATTCTCATCGTGAGCTTCCGGGTGCTCGCATATCTGGCTCTAAGACTTCGGGCCCGACGCAA
GGAGTAGCCGACATATATCCGAAATAACTGCTTGTTTTTTTTTTTACCATTATTACCATCGTGTTTACTG
TTTATTGCCCCCTCAAAAAGCTAATGTAATTATATTTGTGCCAATAAAAACAAGATATGACCTATAGAAT
ACAAGTATTTCCCCTTCGAACATCCCCACAAGTAGACTTTGGATTTGTCTTCTAACCAAAAGACTTACAC
ACCTGCATACCTTACATCAAAAACTCGTTTATCGCTACATAAAACACCGGGATATATTTTTTATATACAT
ACTTTTCAAATCGCGCGCCCTCTTCATAATTCACCTCCACCACACCACGTTTCGTAGTTGCTCTTTCGCT
GTCTCCCACCCGCTCTCCGCAACACATTCACCTTTTGTTCGACGACCTTGGAGCGACTGTCGTTAGTTCC
GCGCGATTCGGTTCGCTCAAATGGTTCCGAGTGGTTCATTTCGTCTCAATAGAAATTAGTAATAAATATT
TGTATGTACAATTTATTTGCTCCAATATATTTGTATATATTTCCCTCACAGCTATATTTATTCTAATTTA
ATATTATGACTTTTTAAGGTAATTTTTTGTGACCTGTTCGGAGTGATTAGCGTTACAATTTGAACTGAAA
GTGACATCCAGTGTTTGTTCCTTGTGTAGATGCATCTCAAAAAAATGGTGGGCATAATAGTGTTGTTTAT
ATATATCAAAAATAACAACTATAATAATAAGAATACATTTAATTTAGAAAATGCTTGGATTTCACTGGAA
CTAGAATTAATTCGGCTGCTGCTCTAAACGACGCATTTCGTACTCCAAAGTACGAATTTTTTCCCTCAAG
CTCTTATTTTCATTAAACAATGAACAGGACCTAACGCACAGTCACGTTATTGTTTACATAAATGATTTTT
TTTACTATTCAAACTTACTCTGTTTGTGTACTCCCACTGGTATAGCCTTCTTTTATCTTTTCTGGTTCAG
GCTCTATCACTTTACTAGGTACGGCATCTGCGTTGAGTCGCCTCCTTTTAAATGTCTGACCTTTTGCAGG
TGCAGCCTTCCACTGCGAATCTTTAAAGTGGGTATCACAAATTTGGGAGTTTTCACCAAGGCTGCACCCA
AGGCTCTGCTCCCACAATTTTCTCTTAATAGCACACTTCGGCACGTGAATTAATTTTACTCCAGTCACAG
CTTTGCAGCAAAATTTGCAATATTTCATTTTTTTTTATTCCACGTAAGGGTTAATGTTTTCAAAAAAAAA
TTCGTCCGCACACAACCTTTCCTCTCAACAAGCAAACGTGCACTGAATTTAAGTGTATACTTCGGTAAGC
TTCGGCTATCGACGGGACCACCTTATGTTATTTCATCATGGGCCAGACCCACGTAGTCCAGCGGCAGATC
GGCGGCGGAGAAGTTAAGCGTCTCCAGGATGACCTTGCCCGAACTGGGGCACGTGGTGTTCGACGATGTG
CAGCTAATTTCGCCCGGCTCCACGTCCGCCCATTGGTTAATCAGCAGACCCTCGTTGGCGTAACGGAACC
ATGAGAGGTACGACAACCATTTGAGGTATACTGGCACCGAGCCCGAGTTCAAGAAGAAGGCGTTTTTCCA
TAGGCTCCGCCCCCCTGACGAGCATCACAAAAATCGACGCTCAAGTCAGAGGTGGCGAAACCCGACAGGA
CTATAAAGATACCAGGCGTTTCCCCCTGGAAGCTCCCTCGTGCGCTCTCCTGTTCCGACCCTGCCGCTTA
CCGGATACCTGTCCGCCTTTCTCCCTTCGGGAAGCGTGGCGCTTTCTCAATGCTCACGCTGTAGGTATCT
CAGTTCGGTGTAGGTCGTTCGCTCCAAGCTGGGCTGTGTGCACGAACCCCCCGTTCAGCCCGACCGCTGC
GCCTTATCCGGTAACTATCGTCTTGAGTCCAACCCGGTAAGACACGACTTATCGCCACTGGCAGCAGCCA
CTGGTAACAGGATTAGCAGAGCGAGGTATGTAGGCGGTGCTACAGAGTTCTTGAAGTGGTGGCCTAACTA
CGGCTACACTAGAAGGACAGTATTTGGTATCTGCGCTCTGCTGAAGCCAGTTACCTTCGGAAAAAGAGTT
GGTAGCTCTTGATCCGGCAAACAAACCACCGCTGGTAGCGGTGGTTTTTTTGTTTGCAAGCAGCAGATTA
CGCGCAGAAAAAAAGGATCTCAAGAAGATCCTTTGATCTTTTCTACGGGGTCTGACGCTCAGTGGAACGA
AAACTCACGTTAAGGGATTTTGGTCATGAGATTATCAAAAAGGATCTTCACCTAGATCCTTTTAAATTAA
AAATGAAGTTTTAAATCAATCTAAAGTATATATGAGTAAACTTGGTCTGACAGTTACCAATGCTTAATCA
GTGAGGCACCTATCTCAGCGATCTGTCTATTTCGTTCATCCATAGTTGCCTGACTCCCCGTCGTGTAGAT
AACTACGATACGGGAGGGCTTACCATCTGGCCCCAGTGCTGCAATGATACCGCGAGACCCACGCTCACCG
GCTCCAGATTTATCAGCAATAAACCAGCCAGCCGGAAGGGCCGAGCGCAGAAGTGGTCCTGCAACTTTAT
CCGCCTCCATCCAGTCTATTAATTGTTGCCGGGAAGCTAGAGTAAGTAGTTCGCCAGTTAATAGTTTGCG
CAACGTTGTTGCCATTGCTACAGGCATCGTGGTGTCACGCTCGTCGTTTGGTATGGCTTCATTCAGCTCC
GGTTCCCAACGATCAAGGCGAGTTACATGATCCCCCATGTTGTGCAAAAAAGCGGTTAGCTCCTTCGGTC
CTCCGATCGTTGTCAGAAGTAAGTTGGCCGCAGTGTTATCACTCATGGTTATGGCAGCACTGCATAATTC
TCTTACTGTCATGCCATCCGTAAGATGCTTTTCTGTGACTGGTGAGTACTCAACCAAGTCATTCTGAGAA
TAGTGTATGCGGCGACCGAGTTGCTCTTGCCCGGCGTCAATACGGGATAATACCGCGCCACATAGCAGAA
CTTTAAAAGTGCTCATCATTGGAAAACGTTCTTCGGGGCGAAAACTCTCAAGGATCTTACCGCTGTTGAG
ATCCAGTTCGATGTAACCCACTCGTGCACCCAACTGATCTTCAGCATCTTTTACTTTCACCAGCGTTTCT
GGGTGAGCAAAAACAGGAAGGCAAAATGCCGCAAAAAAGGGAATAAGGGCGACACGGAAATGTTGAATAC
TCATACTCTTCCTTTTTCAATATTATTGAAGCATTTATCAGGGTTATTGTCTCATGAGCGGATACATATT
TGAATGTATTTAGAAAAATAAACAAATAGGGGTTCCGCGCACATTTCCCCGAAAAGTGCCACCTGACGTC
TAAGAAACCATTATTATCATGACATTAACCTATAAAAATAGGCGTATCACGAGGCCCTTTCGTCTCGCGC
GTTTCGGTGATGACGGTGAAAACCTCTGACACATGCAGCTCCCGGAGACGGTCACAGCTTGTCTGTAAGC
GGATGCCGGGAGCAGACAAGCCCGTCAGGGCGCGTCAGCGGGTGTTGGCGGGTGTCGGGGCTGGCTTAAC
TATGCGGCATCAGAGCAGATTGTACTGAGAGTGCACCATATGGGGTGCCAGGGCGTGCCCTTGGGCTCCC
CGGGCGCGTATATGCGGTGTGAAATACCGCACCGAATCGCGCGGAACTAACGACAGTCGCTCCAAGGTCG
TCGAACAAAAGGTGAATGTGTTGCGGAGAGCGGGTGGGAGACAGCGAAAGAGCAACTACGAAACGTGGTG
TGGTGGAGGTGAATTATGAAGAGGGCGCGCGATTTGAAAAGTATGTATATAAAAAATATATCCCGGTGTT
TTATGTAGCGATAAACGAGTTTTTGATGTAAGGTATGCAGGTGTGTAAGTCTTTTGGTTAGAAGACAAAT
CCAAAGTCTACTTGTGGGGATGTTCGAAGGGGAAATACTTGTATTCTATAGGTCATATCTTGTTTTTATT
GGCACAAATATAATTACATTAGCTTTTTGAGGGGGCAATAAACAGTAAACACGATGGTAATAATGGTAAA
AAAAAAAACAAGCAGTTATTTCGGATATATGTCGGCTACTCCTTGCGTCGGGCCCGAAGTCTTAGAGCCA
GATATGCGAGCACCCGGAAGCTCACGATGAGAATGGCCAGACCATGATGAAATAACATAAGGTGGTCCCG
TCGGCAAGAGACATCCACTTAACGTATGCTTGCAATAAGTGCGAGTGAAAGGAATAGTATTCTGAGTGTC
GTATTGAGTCTGAGTGAGACAGCGATATGATTGTTGATTAACCCTTAGCATGTCCGTGGGGTTTGAATTA
ACTCATAATATTAATTAGACGAAATTATTTTTAAAGTTTTATTTTTAATAATTTGCGAGTACGCA
