>Addgene plasmid #52531 | pMH5 | addgene partial sequence | sequence record 83088 | SV40pA-R 5'-GAAATTTGTGATGCTATTGC-3'
AGCTGCAATAAACAAGTTAACAACAACAATTGCATTCATTTTATGTTTCAGGTTCAGGGGGAGGTGTGGG
AGGTTTTTTAAAGCAAGTAAAACCTCTACAAATGTGGTATGGCTGATTATGATCTAGAGTCGCGGCCGCT
TATATGCGTCTATTTATGTAGGATGAAAGGTAGTCTAGTACCTCCTGTGATATTATCCCATTCCATGCGG
GGTATCGTATGCTTCCTTCAGCACTACCCTTTAGCTGTTCTATATGCTGCCACTCCTCAATTGGATTAGT
CTCATCCTTCAATGCTATCATTTCCTTTGATATTGGATCATATGCATAGTACCGAGAAACTAGTGCGAAG
TAGTGATCAGGTATTGCTGTTATCTGATGAGTATACGTTGTCCTGGCCACGGCAGAAGCACGCTTATCGC
TCCAATTTCCCACAACATTAGTCAACTCCGTTAGGCCCTTCATTGAAAGAAATGAGGTCATCAAATGTCT
TCCAATGTGAGATTTTGGGCCATTTTTTATAGCAAAGATTGAATAAGGCGCATTTTTCTTCAAAGCTTTA
TTGTACGATCTGACTAAGTTATCTTTTAATAATTGGTATTCCTGTTTATTGCTTGAAGAATTGCCGGTCC
TATTTACTCGTTTTAGGACTGGTTCAGAATTCCTCAAAAATTCATCCAAATATACAAGTGGATCGATCCT
ACCCCTTGCGCTAAAGAAGTATATGTGCCTACTAACGCTTGTCTTTGTCTCTGTCACTAAACACTGGATT
ATTACTCCCAGATACTTATTTTGGACTAATTTAAATGATTTCGGATCAACGTTCTTAATATCGCTGAATC
TTCCACAATTGATGAAAGTAGCTAGGAAGAGGAATTGGTATAAAGTTTTTGTTTTTGTAAATCTCGAAGT
ATACTCAAACGAATTTAGTATTTTCTCAGTGATCTCCCAGATGCTTTCACCCTCACTTAGAAGTGCTTTA
AGCATTTTTTTACTGTGGCTATTTCCCTTATCTGCTTCTTCCGATGATTCGAACTGTAATTGCAAACTAC
TTACA
