>Addgene plasmid #52531 | pMH5 | addgene partial sequence | sequence record 134148 | pBPGw-3 5'-TACTTACAATATCAGTGATATC-3'
ATTCCCAAGCAGGAATCAATTTCTTTAATGAGGCTTCCAGAATTGTTGCTTTTTGCGTCTTGTATTTAAA
CTGGAGTGATTTATTGACAATATCGAAACTCAGCGAATTGCTTATGATAGTATTATAGCTCATGAATGTG
GCTCTCTTGATTGCTGTTCCGTTATGTGTAATCATCCAACATAAATAGGTTAGTTCAGCAGCACATAATG
CTATTTTCTCACCTGAAGGTCTTTCAAACCTTTCCACAAACTGACGAACAAGCACCTTAGGTGGTGTTTT
ACATAATATACCAAATTGTGGCATGGATCCTCTAGCTAGAGTCGACCTGCAGTTTGGATTATTCTGCGGG
CAGAAAATAGAGATGTGGAAAATTAGTACGAAATCAAATGAGTTTCGTTGAAATTACAAAACTATTGAAA
CTAACTTCCTGGCTGGGGAATAAAAATGGGAAACTTATTTATCGACGCCAACTTTGTTGAG
